LOCUS       Exported 6308 bp ds-DNA circular SYN 23-MAY-2018
DEFINITION  synthetic circular DNA
ACCESSION   .
VERSION     .
KEYWORDS    .
SOURCE      synthetic DNA construct
  ORGANISM  synthetic DNA construct
REFERENCE   1 (bases 1 to 6308)
  AUTHORS   .
  TITLE     Direct Submission
  JOURNAL   Exported May 23, 2018 from SnapGene Viewer 4.1.9
            http://www.snapgene.com
FEATURES             Location/Qualifiers
     source          1..6308
                     /organism="synthetic DNA construct"
                     /mol_type="other DNA"
     misc_feature    56..222
                     /label=ITR
                     /note="ITR"
     misc_feature    239..243
                     /label=Destroyed BglII and PstI
                     /note="Destroyed BglII and PstI"
     misc_feature    244..709
                     /label=synapsin promoter
                     /note="synapsin promoter"
     misc_feature    710
                     /label=Killed EcoRI site (GAATTC > CAATTC)
                     /note="Killed EcoRI site (GAATTC > CAATTC)"
     misc_feature    742..804
                     /label=Ig K-Chain
                     /note="Ig K-Chain"
     misc_feature    805..810
                     /label=MCS
                     /note="MCS"
     misc_feature    811..1635
                     /label=Pf622
                     /note="Pf622"
     misc_feature    1108..1110
                     /label=F101L
                     /note="F101L"
     misc_feature    1111..1113
                     /label=F102Y
                     /note="F102Y"
     misc_feature    1216..1218
                     /label=Y137L
                     /note="Y137L"
     misc_feature    1585..1587
                     /label=N260A
                     /note="N260A"
     misc_feature    1636..1911
                     /label=cpSFGFP
                     /note="cpSFGFP"
     misc_feature    1636..1641
                     /label=L1-SH>AN
                     /note="L1-SH>AN"
     misc_feature    1642..1644
                     /label=GFP-N149Q
                     /note="GFP-N149Q"
     misc_feature    1648..1650
                     /label=GFP-Y151R
                     /note="GFP-Y151R"
     misc_feature    1654..1656
                     /label=M153T
                     /note="M153T"
     misc_feature    1681..1683
                     /label=K162M
                     /note="K162M"
     misc_feature    1912..1929
                     /label=Linker
                     /note="Linker"
     misc_feature    1930..2367
                     /label=cpSFGFP
                     /note="cpSFGFP"
     misc_feature    2362..2364
                     /label=F145W
                     /note="F145W"
     misc_feature    2368..2487
                     /label=Pf622
                     /note="Pf622"
     misc_feature    2368..2373
                     /label=L2-AN
                     /note="L2-AN"
     misc_feature    2500..2532
                     /label=Myc epi
                     /note="Myc epi"
     misc_feature    2533..2682
                     /label=PDGFR 513-561
                     /note="PDGFR 513-561"
     misc_feature    2695..3283
                     /label=WPRE
                     /note="WPRE"
     misc_feature    2831..2851
                     /label=Mao 115r
                     /note="Mao 115r"
     misc_feature    3317..3548
                     /label=SV40
                     /note="SV40"
     misc_feature    3577..3743
                     /label=ITR
                     /note="ITR"
ORIGIN
        1 gcgcccaata cgcaaaccgc ctctccccgc gcgttggccg attcattaat gcagctgcgc
       61 gctcgctcgc tcactgaggc cgcccgggca aagcccgggc gtcgggcgac ctttggtcgc
      121 ccggcctcag tgagcgagcg agcgcgcaga gagggagtgg ccaactccat cactaggggt
      181 tccttgtagt taatgattaa cccgccatgc tacttatcta cgtagccatg ctctaggaag
      241 atccagggcc ctgcgtatga gtgcaagtgg gttttaggac caggatgagg cggggtgggg
      301 gtgcctacct gacgaccgac cccgacccac tggacaagca cccaaccccc attccccaaa
      361 ttgcgcatcc cctatcagag agggggaggg gaaacaggat gcggcgaggc gcgtgcgcac
      421 tgccagcttc agcaccgcgg acagtgcctt cgcccccgcc tggcggcgcg cgccaccgcc
      481 gcctcagcac tgaaggcgcg ctgacgtcac tcgccggtcc cccgcaaact ccccttcccg
      541 gccaccttgg tcgcgtccgc gccgccgccg gcccagccgg accgcaccac gcgaggcgcg
      601 agataggggg gcacgggcgc gaccatctgc gctgcggcgc cggcgactca gcgctgcctc
      661 agtctgcggt gggcagcgga ggagtcgtgt cgtgcctgag agcgcagtcc aattcaagct
      721 gctagcaagg atcccgccac catggagaca gacacactcc tgctatgggt actgctgctc
      781 tgggttccag gttccactgg tgacagatct gaaagcatca atttcgtgag ctggggcggt
      841 agcacccagg atgcgcagaa gcaggcctgg gccgacccgt tcagcaaggc cagcggcatt
      901 accgtggtcc aggatgggcc caccgactac ggcaaactca aggccatggt cgaaagcggc
      961 aacgtgcagt gggacgtggt ggatgtagag gccgacttcg ccttgcgcgc cgccgccgaa
     1021 ggcctgctcg aacccctgga tttctcggtg atccagcgcg acaagatcga cccgcgcttc
     1081 gtctccgacc atggcgtggg ctcgttcctg tattctttcg tgctcggcta caacgaaggc
     1141 aagctcggag ccagcaagcc ccaggactgg accgcgctgt tcgacaccaa gacctacccc
     1201 ggcaaacgcg ccctcctaaa atggccgagc cctggcgtgc tcgaactggc cctgctcgcc
     1261 gacggcgtac cggccgacaa gctctacccg ctggacctgg accgcgcctt caagaaactc
     1321 gacaccatca agaaagacat cgtctggtgg ggcggcggtg cacagtcgca gcagctgctg
     1381 gcctccggcg aagtcagcat gggccagttc tggaacggtc gcatccacgc cctgcaagaa
     1441 gacggcgcgc cagtgggcgt gagctggaag cagaacctgg tgatggccga catcctcgtc
     1501 gtgcctaaag gcacgaagaa caaagccgcc gcgatgaagt tcctggccag tgccagcagc
     1561 gccaaaggcc aggacgactt ttccgccctg accgcctatg ctccagtgaa catcgacagt
     1621 gtgcagcgcc tcgaccttgc gcaggtccgg atcaccgccg acaagcagaa gaacggcatc
     1681 atggcgaact tcaagatccg ccacaacgtg gaggacggca gcgtgcagct cgccgaccac
     1741 taccagcaga acacccccat cggcgacggc cccgtgctgc tgcccgacaa ccactacctg
     1801 agcacccagt ccgtgctgag caaagacccc aacgagaagc gcgatcacat ggtcctgctg
     1861 gagttcgtga ccgccgccgg gatcactctc ggcatggacg agctgtacaa gggcggtacc
     1921 ggagggagca tgagcaaggg cgaggagctg ttcaccgggg tggtgcccat cctggtcgag
     1981 ctggacggcg acgtaaacgg ccacaagttc agcgtgcgcg gcgagggcga gggcgatgcc
     2041 accaacggca agctgaccct gaagttcatc tgcaccaccg gcaagctgcc cgtgccctgg
     2101 cccaccctcg tgaccaccct gacctacggc gtgcagtgct tcagccgcta ccccgaccac
     2161 atgaagcagc acgacttctt caagtccgcc atgcccgaag gctacgtcca ggagcgcacc
     2221 atcagcttca aggacgacgg cacctacaag acccgcgccg aggtgaagtt cgagggcgac
     2281 accctggtga accgcatcga gctgaagggc atcgacttca aggaggacgg caacatcctg
     2341 gggcacaagc tggagtacaa ctggaacgcc aacctggcac cgaacctgcc gaccgcctac
     2401 gtcaaggatc agatcaccct cgatttcgcc tactgggcca agaacggtcc ggccattgcg
     2461 acacggtgga atgaatggct agtcaaactg caggtcgacg aacaaaaact catctcagaa
     2521 gaggatctga atgctgtggg ccaggacacg caggaggtca tcgtggtgcc acactccttg
     2581 ccctttaagg tggtggtgat ctcagccatc ctggccctgg tggtgctcac catcatctcc
     2641 cttatcatcc tcatcatgct ttggcagaag aagccacgtt agaagcttat cgataatcaa
     2701 cctctggatt acaaaatttg tgaaagattg actggtattc ttaactatgt tgctcctttt
     2761 acgctatgtg gatacgctgc tttaatgcct ttgtatcatg ctattgcttc ccgtatggct
     2821 ttcattttct cctccttgta taaatcctgg ttgctgtctc tttatgagga gttgtggccc
     2881 gttgtcaggc aacgtggcgt ggtgtgcact gtgtttgctg acgcaacccc cactggttgg
     2941 ggcattgcca ccacctgtca gctcctttcc gggactttcg ctttccccct ccctattgcc
     3001 acggcggaac tcatcgccgc ctgccttgcc cgctgctgga caggggctcg gctgttgggc
     3061 actgacaatt ccgtggtgtt gtcggggaaa tcatcgtcct ttccttggct gctcgcctgt
     3121 gttgccacct ggattctgcg cgggacgtcc ttctgctacg tcccttcggc cctcaatcca
     3181 gcggaccttc cttcccgcgg cctgctgccg gctctgcggc ctcttccgcg tcttcgcctt
     3241 cgccctcaga cgagtcggat ctccctttgg gccgcctccc cgcatcgata ccgtcgacct
     3301 cgacccgggc ggccgcttcg agcagacatg ataagataca ttgatgagtt tggacaaacc
     3361 acaactagaa tgcagtgaaa aaaatgcttt atttgtgaaa tttgtgatgc tattgcttta
     3421 tttgtaacca ttataagctg caataaacaa gttaacaaca acaattgcat tcattttatg
     3481 tttcaggttc agggggagat gtgggaggtt ttttaaagca agtaaaacct ctacaaatgt
     3541 ggtaaaatcg ataaggatct tcctagagca tggctacgta gataagtagc atggcgggtt
     3601 aatcattaac tacaaggaac ccctagtgat ggagttggcc actccctctc tgcgcgctcg
     3661 ctcgctcact gaggccgggc gaccaaaggt cgcccgacgc ccgggctttg cccgggcggc
     3721 ctcagtgagc gagcgagcgc gcagccttaa ttaacctaat tcactggccg tcgttttaca
     3781 acgtcgtgac tgggaaaacc ctggcgttac ccaacttaat cgccttgcag cacatccccc
     3841 tttcgccagc tggcgtaata gcgaagaggc ccgcaccgat cgcccttccc aacagttgcg
     3901 cagcctgaat ggcgaatggg nnnnnnnnnn nnnnnnnnnn nnnnnnnnnn nnnnnnnnnn
     3961 nnnnnnnnnn nnnnnnnnnn nnnnnnnnnn nnnnnnnnnn nnnnnnnnnn nnnnnnnnnn
     4021 nnnnnnnnnn nnnnnnnnnn nnnncnnnnn nnnnnnnnnn nnnnnnnnnn nnnnnnnnnn
     4081 nnnnnnnnnn nnnnnnnnnn nnnnnnnnnn nnnnnnnnnn nnnnnnnnnn nnnnnnannn
     4141 nnnnnnnnnn nnnnnnnnnn nnnnnnnnnn nnnnnnnnnn nnnnnncctt tgacgttgga
     4201 gtccacgttc tttnnnnnnn nnnnnnnnnn nnnnnnnnnn nnnnnnnnnn accctatctc
     4261 ggtctattct tttgatttat aagggatttt gccgatttcg gcctattggt taaaaaatga
     4321 gctgatttaa caaaaattta acgcgaattt taacaaaata ttaacgctta caatttaggt
     4381 ggcacttttc ggggaaatgt gcgcggaacc cctatttgtt tatttttcta aatacattca
     4441 aatatgtatc cgctcatgag acaataaccc tgataaatgc ttcaataata ttgaaaaagg
     4501 aagagtatga gtattcaaca tttccgtgtc gcccttattc ccttttttgc ggcattttgc
     4561 cttcctgttt ttgctcaccc agaaacgctg gtgaaagtaa aagatgctga agatcagttg
     4621 ggtgcacgag tgggttacat cgaactggat ctcaacagcg gtaagatcct tgagagtttt
     4681 cgccccgaag aacgttttcc aatgatgagc acttttaaag ttctgctatg tggcgcggta
     4741 ttatcccgta ttgacgccgg gcaagagcaa ctcggtcgcc gcatacacta ttctcagaat
     4801 gacttggttg agtactcacc agtcacagaa aagcatctta cggatggcat gacagtaaga
     4861 gaattatgca gtgctgccat aaccatgagt gataacactg cggccaactt acttctgaca
     4921 acgatcggag gaccgaagga gctaaccgct tttttgcaca acatggggga tcatgtaact
     4981 cgccttgatc gttgggaacc ggagctgaat gaagccatac caaacgacga gcgtgacacc
     5041 acgatgcctg tagcaatggc aacaacgttg cgcaaactat taactggcga actacttact
     5101 ctagcttccc ggcaacaatt aatagactgg atggaggcgg ataaagttgc aggaccactt
     5161 ctgcgctcgg cccttccggc tggctggttt attgctgata aatctggagc cggtgagcgt
     5221 gggtctcgcg gtatcattgc agcactgggg ccagatggta agccctcccg tatcgtagtt
     5281 atctacacga cggggagtca ggcaactatg gatgaacgaa atagacagat cgctgagata
     5341 ggtgcctcac tgattaagca ttggtaactg tcagaccaag tttactcata tatactttag
     5401 attgatttaa aacttcattt ttaatttaaa aggatctagg tgaagatcct ttttgataat
     5461 ctcatgacca aaatccctta acgtgagttt tcgttccact gagcgtcaga ccccgtagaa
     5521 aagatcaaag gatcttcttg agatcctttt tttctgcgcg taatctgctg cttgcaaaca
     5581 aaaaaaccac cgctaccagc ggtggtttgt ttgccggatc aagagctacc aactcttttt
     5641 ccgaaggtaa ctggcttcag cagagcgcag ataccaaata ctgttcttct agtgtagccg
     5701 tagttaggcc accacttcaa gaactctgta gcaccgccta catacctcgc tctgctaatc
     5761 ctgttaccag tggctgctgc cagtggcgat aagtcgtgtc ttaccgggtt ggactcaaga
     5821 cgatagttac cggataaggc gcagcggtcg ggctgaacgg ggggttcgtg cacacagccc
     5881 agcttggagc gaacgaccta caccgaactg agatacctac agcgtgagct atgagaaagc
     5941 gccacgcttc ccgaagggag aaaggcggac aggtatccgg taagcggcag ggtcggaaca
     6001 ggagagcgca cgagggagct tccaggggga aacgcctggt atctttatag tcctgtcggg
     6061 tttcgccacc tctgacttga gcgtcgattt ttgtgatgct cgtcaggggg gcggagccta
     6121 tggaaaaacg ccagcaacgc ggccttttta cggttcctgg ccttttgctg gccttttgct
     6181 cacatgttct ttcctgcgtt atcccctgat tctgtggata accgtattac cgcctttgag
     6241 tgagctgata ccgctcgccg cagccgaacg accgagcgca gcgagtcagt gagcgaggaa
     6301 gcggaaga
//
