>Addgene plasmid #112161 | pAAV.hSynap.iGABASnFR.F102Y.Y137L | addgene full sequence | sequence record 213902 | Addgene NGS Result
CTGCATTAATGAATCGGCCAACGCGCGGGGAGAGGCGGTTTGCGTATTGGGCGCTCTTCCGCTTCCTCGC
TCACTGACTCGCTGCGCTCGGTCGTTCGGCTGCGGCGAGCGGTATCAGCTCACTCAAAGGCGGTAATACG
GTTATCCACAGAATCAGGGGATAACGCAGGAAAGAACATGTGAGCAAAAGGCCAGCAAAAGGCCAGGAAC
CGTAAAAAGGCCGCGTTGCTGGCGTTTTTCCATAGGCTCCGCCCCCCTGACGAGCATCACAAAAATCGAC
GCTCAAGTCAGAGGTGGCGAAACCCGACAGGACTATAAAGATACCAGGCGTTTCCCCCTGGAAGCTCCCT
CGTGCGCTCTCCTGTTCCGACCCTGCCGCTTACCGGATACCTGTCCGCCTTTCTCCCTTCGGGAAGCGTG
GCGCTTTCTCATAGCTCACGCTGTAGGTATCTCAGTTCGGTGTAGGTCGTTCGCTCCAAGCTGGGCTGTG
TGCACGAACCCCCCGTTCAGCCCGACCGCTGCGCCTTATCCGGTAACTATCGTCTTGAGTCCAACCCGGT
AAGACACGACTTATCGCCACTGGCAGCAGCCACTGGTAACAGGATTAGCAGAGCGAGGTATGTAGGCGGT
GCTACAGAGTTCTTGAAGTGGTGGCCTAACTACGGCTACACTAGAAGAACAGTATTTGGTATCTGCGCTC
TGCTGAAGCCAGTTACCTTCGGAAAAAGAGTTGGTAGCTCTTGATCCGGCAAACAAACCACCGCTGGTAG
CGGTGGTTTTTTTGTTTGCAAGCAGCAGATTACGCGCAGAAAAAAAGGATCTCAAGAAGATCCTTTGATC
TTTTCTACGGGGTCTGACGCTCAGTGGAACGAAAACTCACGTTAAGGGATTTTGGTCATGAGATTATCAA
AAAGGATCTTCACCTAGATCCTTTTAAATTAAAAATGAAGTTTTAAATCAATCTAAAGTATATATGAGTA
AACTTGGTCTGACAGTTACCAATGCTTAATCAGTGAGGCACCTATCTCAGCGATCTGTCTATTTCGTTCA
TCCATAGTTGCCTGACTCCCCGTCGTGTAGATAACTACGATACGGGAGGGCTTACCATCTGGCCCCAGTG
CTGCAATGATACCGCGAGACCCACGCTCACCGGCTCCAGATTTATCAGCAATAAACCAGCCAGCCGGAAG
GGCCGAGCGCAGAAGTGGTCCTGCAACTTTATCCGCCTCCATCCAGTCTATTAATTGTTGCCGGGAAGCT
AGAGTAAGTAGTTCGCCAGTTAATAGTTTGCGCAACGTTGTTGCCATTGCTACAGGCATCGTGGTGTCAC
GCTCGTCGTTTGGTATGGCTTCATTCAGCTCCGGTTCCCAACGATCAAGGCGAGTTACATGATCCCCCAT
GTTGTGCAAAAAAGCGGTTAGCTCCTTCGGTCCTCCGATCGTTGTCAGAAGTAAGTTGGCCGCAGTGTTA
TCACTCATGGTTATGGCAGCACTGCATAATTCTCTTACTGTCATGCCATCCGTAAGATGCTTTTCTGTGA
CTGGTGAGTACTCAACCAAGTCATTCTGAGAATAGTGTATGCGGCGACCGAGTTGCTCTTGCCCGGCGTC
AATACGGGATAATACCGCGCCACATAGCAGAACTTTAAAAGTGCTCATCATTGGAAAACGTTCTTCGGGG
CGAAAACTCTCAAGGATCTTACCGCTGTTGAGATCCAGTTCGATGTAACCCACTCGTGCACCCAACTGAT
CTTCAGCATCTTTTACTTTCACCAGCGTTTCTGGGTGAGCAAAAACAGGAAGGCAAAATGCCGCAAAAAA
GGGAATAAGGGCGACACGGAAATGTTGAATACTCATACTCTTCCTTTTTCAATATTATTGAAGCATTTAT
CAGGGTTATTGTCTCATGAGCGGATACATATTTGAATGTATTTAGAAAAATAAACAAATAGGGGTTCCGC
GCACATTTCCCCGAAAAGTGCCACCTAAATTGTAAGCGTTAATATTTTGTTAAAATTCGCGTTAAATTTT
TGTTAAATCAGCTCATTTTTTAACCAATAGGCCGAAATCGGCAAAATCCCTTATAAATCAAAAGAATAGA
CCGAGATAGGGT
[37 nt withheld, positions 2113-2149]
AAAGAACGTGGACTCCAACGTCAAAGG
[49 nt withheld, positions 2177-2225]
T
[91 nt withheld, positions 2227-2317]
G
[124 nt withheld, positions 2319-2442]
CCCATTCGCCATTCAGGCTGCGCAACTGTTGGGAAGGGCGATCGGTGCGGGCCTCTTCGCTATTACGCCA
GCTGCGCGCTCGCTCGCTCACTGAGGCCGCCCGGGCAAAGCCCGGGCGTCGGGCGACCTTTGGTACTGCG
GGGAAGGGCGATCGGTGCGGGCCTCTTCGCTATTACGCCAGCTGCGCGCTCGCTCGCTCACTGAGGCCGC
CCGGGCAAAGCCCGGGCGTCGGGCGACCTTTGGTCGCCCGGCCTCAGTGAGCGAGCGAGCGCGCAGAGAG
GGAGTGGCCAACTCCATCACTAGGGGTTCCTTGTAGTTAATGATTAACCCGCCATGCTACTTATCTACGT
AGCCATGCTCTAGGAAGATCCAGGGCCCTGCGTATGAGTGCAAGTGGGTTTTAGGACCAGGATGAGGCGG
GGTGGGGGTGCCTACCTGACGACCGGCCCCGACCCACTGGACAAGCACCCAACCCCCATTCCCCAAATTG
CGCATCCCCTATCAGAGAGGGGGAGGGGAAACAGGATGCGGCGAGGCGCGTGCGCACTGCCAGCTTCAGC
ACCGCGGACAGTGCCTTCGCCCCCGCCTGGCGGCGCGCGCCACCGCCGCCTCAGCACTGAAGGCGCGCTG
ACGTCACTCGCCGGTCCCCCGCAAACTCCCCTTCCCGGCCACCTTGGTCGCGTCCGCGCCGCCGCCGGCC
CAGCCGGACCGCACCACGCGAGGCGCGAGATAGGGGGGCACGGGCGCGACCATCTGCGCTGCGGCGCCGG
CGACTCAGCGCTGCCTCAGTCTGCGGTGGGCAGCGGAGGAGTCGTGTCGTGCCTGAGAGCGCAGTCCAAT
TCAAGCTGCTAGCAAGGATCCCGCCACCATGGAGACAGACACACTCCTGCTATGGGTACTGCTGCTCTGG
GTTCCAGGTTCCACTGGTGACAGATCTGAAAGCATCAATTTCGTGAGCTGGGGCGGTAGCACCCAGGATG
CGCAGAAGCAGGCCTGGGCCGACCCGTTCAGCAAGGCCAGCGGCATTACCGTGGTCCAGGATGGGCCCAC
CGACTACGGCAAACTCAAGGCCATGGTCGAAAGCGGCAACGTGCAGTGGGACGTGGTGGATGTAGAGGCC
GACTTCGCCTTGCGCGCCGCCGCCGAAGGCCTGCTCGAACCCCTGGATTTCTCGGTGATCCAGCGCGACA
AGATCGACCCGCGCTTCGTCTCCGACCATGGCGTGGGCTCGTTCCTGTATTCTTTCGTGCTCGGCTACAA
CGAAGGCAAGCTCGGAGCCAGCAAGCCCCAGGACTGGACCGCGCTGTTCGACACCAAGACCTACCCCGGC
AAACGCGCCCTCCTAAAATGGCCGAGCCCTGGCGTGCTCGAACTGGCCCTGCTCGCCGACGGCGTACCGG
CCGACAAGCTCTACCCGCTGGACCTGGACCGCGCCTTCAAGAAACTCGACACCATCAAGAAAGACATCGT
CTGGTGGGGCGGCGGTGCACAGTCGCAGCAGCTGCTGGCCTCCGGCGAAGTCAGCATGGGCCAGTTCTGG
AACGGTCGCATCCACGCCCTGCAAGAAGACGGCGCGCCAGTGGGCGTGAGCTGGAAGCAGAACCTGGTGA
TGGCCGACATCCTCGTCGTGCCTAAAGGCACGAAGAACAAAGCCGCCGCGATGAAGTTCCTGGCCAGTGC
CAGCAGCGCCAAAGGCCAGGACGACTTTTCCGCCCTGACCGCCTATGCTCCAGTGAACATCGACAGTGTG
CAGCGCCTCGACCTTGCGCAGGTCCGGATCACCGCCGACAAGCAGAAGAACGGCATCATGGCGAACTTCA
AGATCCGCCACAACGTGGAGGACGGCAGCGTGCAGCTCGCCGACCACTACCAGCAGAACACCCCCATCGG
CGACGGCCCCGTGCTGCTGCCCGACAACCACTACCTGAGCACCCAGTCCGTGCTGAGCAAAGACCCCAAC
GAGAAGCGCGATCACATGGTCCTGCTGGAGTTCGTGACCGCCGCCGGGATCACTCTCGGCATGGACGAGC
TGTACAAGGGCGGTACCGGAGGGAGCATGAGCAAGGGCGAGGAGCTGTTCACCGGGGTGGTGCCCATCCT
GGTCGAGCTGGACGGCGACGTAAACGGCCACAAGTTCAGCGTGCGCGGCGAGGGCGAGGGCGATGCCACC
AACGGCAAGCTGACCCTGAAGTTCATCTGCACCACCGGCAAGCTGCCCGTGCCCTGGCCCACCCTCGTGA
CCACCCTGACCTACGGCGTGCAGTGCTTCAGCCGCTACCCCGACCACATGAAGCAGCACGACTTCTTCAA
GTCCGCCATGCCCGAAGGCTACGTCCAGGAGCGCACCATCAGCTTCAAGGACGACGGCACCTACAAGACC
CGCGCCGAGGTGAAGTTCGAGGGCGACACCCTGGTGAACCGCATCGAGCTGAAGGGCATCGACTTCAAGG
AGGACGGCAACATCCTGGGGCACAAGCTGGAGTACAACTGGAACGCCAACCTGGCACCGAACCTGCCGAC
CGCCTACGTCAAGGATCAGATCACCCTCGATTTCGCCTACTGGGCCAAGAACGGTCCGGCCATTGCGACA
CGGTGGAATGAATGGCTAGTCAAACTGCAGGTCGACGAACAAAAACTCATCTCAGAAGAGGATCTGAATG
CTGTGGGCCAGGACACGCAGGAGGTCATCGTGGTGCCACACTCCTTGCCCTTTAAGGTGGTGGTGATCTC
AGCCATCCTGGCCCTGGTGGTGCTCACCATCATCTCCCTTATCATCCTCATCATGCTTTGGCAGAAGAAG
CCACGTTAGAAGCTTATCGATAATCAACCTCTGGATTACAAAATTTGTGAAAGATTGACTGGTATTCTTA
ACTATGTTGCTCCTTTTACGCTATGTGGATACGCTGCTTTAATGCCTTTGTATCATGCTATTGCTTCCCG
TATGGCTTTCATTTTCTCCTCCTTGTATAAATCCTGGTTGCTGTCTCTTTATGAGGAGTTGTGGCCCGTT
GTCAGGCAACGTGGCGTGGTGTGCACTGTGTTTGCTGACGCAACCCCCACTGGTTGGGGCATTGCCACCA
CCTGTCAGCTCCTTTCCGGGACTTTCGCTTTCCCCCTCCCTATTGCCACGGCGGAACTCATCGCCGCCTG
CCTTGCCCGCTGCTGGACAGGGGCTCGGCTGTTGGGCACTGACAATTCCGTGGTGTTGTCGGGGAAATCA
TCGTCCTTTCCTTGGCTGCTCGCCTGTGTTGCCACCTGGATTCTGCGCGGGACGTCCTTCTGCTACGTCC
CTTCGGCCCTCAATCCAGCGGACCTTCCTTCCCGCGGCCTGCTGCCGGCTCTGCGGCCTCTTCCGCGTCT
TCGCCTTCGCCCTCAGACGAGTCGGATCTCCCTTTGGGCCGCCTCCCCGCATCGATACCGTCGACCTCGA
CCCGGGCGGCCGCTTCGAGCAGACATGATAAGATACATTGATGAGTTTGGACAAACCACAACTAGAATGC
AGTGAAAAAAATGCTTTATTTGTGAAATTTGTGATGCTATTGCTTTATTTGTAACCATTATAAGCTGCAA
TAAACAAGTTAACAACAACAATTGCATTCATTTTATGTTTCAGGTTCAGGGGGAGATGTGGGAGGTTTTT
TAAAGCAAGTAAAACCTCTACAAATGTGGTAAAATCGATAAGGATCTTCCTAGAGCATGGCTACGTAGAT
AAGTAGCATGGCGGGTTAATCATTAACTACAAGGAACCCCTAGTGATGGAGTTGGCCACTCCCTCTCTGC
GCGCTCGCTCGCTCACTGAGGCCGGGCGACCAAAGGTCGCCCGACGCCCGGGCTTTGCCCGGGCGGCCTC
AGTGAGCGAGCGAGCGCGCAG
Features (pLannotate 1.2.2; 18 found; start..end, strand, type, name):
    237..825     -  rep_origin     ori: high-copy-number ColE1/pMB1/pBR322/pUC origin of replication
    996..1856    -  CDS            AmpR: β-lactamase; bla; confers resistance to ampicillin, carbenicillin, and related antibiotics
   1857..1961    -  promoter       AmpR promoter: bla
   2014..2442    -  rep_origin     f1 ori (sequence partly withheld): f1 bacteriophage origin of replication; arrow indicates direction of (+) strand synthesis
   2447..2516    -  CDS            lacZα (fragment): LacZα fragment of β-galactosidase; lacZ fragment
   2511..2576    -  repeat_region  AAV2 ITR (fragment): inverted terminal repeat of adeno-associated virus serotype 2 inverted
   2583..2626    -  CDS            lacZα (fragment): LacZα fragment of β-galactosidase; lacZ fragment
   2621..2753    -  repeat_region  AAV2 ITR (fragment): inverted terminal repeat of adeno-associated virus serotype 2 inverted
   2829..3276    +  promoter       hSyn promoter: human synapsin I promoter; confers neuron-specific expression (Kügler et al., 2003)
   3311..3373    +  sig_peptide    Igκ leader: leader sequence from mouse immunoglobulin κ light chain
   4205..4930    +  CDS            cEGFP: cEGFP is a basic (constitutively fluorescent) green fluorescent protein published in 2008, derived from Aequorea victoria.
   5102..5248    +  CDS            PDGFRβ TM domain: transmembrane domain from platelet derived growth factor receptor beta
   5264..5852    +  misc_feature   WPRE: woodchuck hepatitis virus posttranscriptional regulatory element
   5853..5872    +  misc_feature   MCS (fragment): pBluescript multiple cloning site
   5901..6022    -  polyA_signal   SV40 poly(A) signal: SV40 polyadenylation signal
   6045..6113    -  CDS            large T antigen (fragment): large T antigen from SV40 (simian virus 40)
   6184..4       +  repeat_region  AAV2 ITR (across the origin): inverted terminal repeat of adeno-associated virus serotype 2 inverted
   6311..54      -  CDS            lacI (fragment) (across the origin): lac repressor; lacI; The lac repressor binds to the lac operator to inhibit transcription in E. coli. This inhibition can be relieved by adding lactose or isopropyl-β-D-thiogalactopyranoside (IPTG).
