[The description below was written by a language model from this plasmid's Addgene catalogue record, the feature table of its GenBank file and pLannotate feature annotations shown in this document.]
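Description:
pAAV.hSynap.iGABASnFR.F102Y.Y137L is an AAV transfer plasmid of about 6.3 kb, built on a pAAV.hSynapsin backbone, that carries a variant of the genetically encoded fluorescent GABA sensor iGABASnFR for expression in neurons. It is maintained in E. coli through a high-copy ColE1/pUC-type origin and selected with ampicillin via the β-lactamase gene; an f1 phage origin is also present. The expression cassette lies between two AAV2 inverted terminal repeats, which allow that segment to be replicated and packaged into recombinant AAV particles when the helper functions are supplied in trans. The recorded recombination-deficient growth strain is consistent with the need to keep the repeat-rich ITRs intact.

Within the ITRs, the human synapsin I promoter drives neuron-specific expression of a single fusion protein. An Igκ leader peptide directs it into the secretory pathway, and a C-terminal PDGFR transmembrane segment, preceded by a Myc epitope, anchors it in the plasma membrane so that the sensor is displayed on the cell surface. The sensing module is the binding protein annotated as Pf622, interrupted by a circularly permuted superfolder GFP joined through short optimised linkers, so that ligand binding is coupled to a change in green fluorescence. Besides the F102Y and Y137L substitutions in Pf622 that define this variant, the annotation marks F101L and N260A in the binding protein and several point changes in the GFP portion. The record does not state how F102Y and Y137L alter sensor properties. A WPRE and an SV40 polyadenylation signal follow the coding region to enhance transcript stability and processing. The two sequence records differ by a few bases and in their numbering origin but describe the same architecture. The construct is intended for imaging GABA in neurons, including in vivo.
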