Addgene plasmid #112161: pAAV.hSynap.iGABASnFR.F102Y.Y137L
Purpose: GABA Sensor
Depositing lab: Loren Looger. Depositing organization: HHMI, Janelia Research Campus. Publication: A genetically encoded fluorescent sensor for in vivo imaging of GABA. Marvin JS, Shimoda Y, Magloire V, Leite M, Kawashima T, Jensen TP, Kolb I, Knott EL, Novak O, Podgorski K, Leidenheimer NJ, Rusakov DA, Ahrens MB, Kullmann DM, Looger LL. Nat Methods. 2019 Aug;16(8):763-770. doi: 10.1038/s41592-019-0471-2. Epub 2019 Jul 15. PubMed 31308547.
Backbone
  Vector backbone: pAAV.hSynapsin
  Vector type: AAV
Growth in bacteria
  Bacterial resistance: Ampicillin, 100 μg/mL
  Growth temperature: 37°C
  Growth strain: NEB Stable
  Copy number: High Copy
Gene/Insert
  Gene/Insert name: iGABASnFR.F102Y.Y137L
  Mutation: F102Y.Y137L
  Promoter: hSynapsin
  Cloning method: Restriction Enzyme; 5′ cloning site Unknown (unknown if destroyed); 3′ cloning site Unknown (unknown if destroyed)
Terms and licenses: Academic/Nonprofit Terms; Industry Terms: Not Available to Industry
Depositor comments: Please visit https://www.biorxiv.org/content/early/2018/05/14/322578 for bioRxiv preprint.
How to cite: pAAV.hSynap.iGABASnFR.F102Y.Y137L was a gift from Loren Looger (Addgene plasmid # 112161 ; http://n2t.net/addgene:112161 ; RRID:Addgene_112161)
